>Addgene plasmid #88144 | pDONR223-ZNF607 | addgene full sequence | sequence record 199029 | Addgene NGS Result
GTAAAACGACGGCCAGTCTTAAGCTCGGGCCCCAAATAATGATTTTATTTTGACTGATAGTGACCTGTTC
GTTGCAACAAATTGATGAGCAATGCTTTTTTATAATGCCAACTTTGTACAAAAAAGTTGGCATGGCTGCC
AAAGTGTTTGAGTCCATCGGCAAGTTTGGCCTGGCCTTAGCTGTTGCAGGAGGCATGGTGACCTCTGCCT
TATGTAATGTGGATGCTGGGCACAGAGCTGCCATCTTTGACCAATTCCGTGGAGTACAGAACATTGTGGT
AGGGGAAGGGACTCACTTTCTCATCCCATGTGTACAAAAACCAATTATCTTTGACTGCTGTTCTCAACCA
CGTAGTGCGCCAGTCATCACTGGTAGCAAAGATTTACAGAATGTCAACATCACACTGTGCATCCTCTTCC
GGCCCATCACTAGCCAGCTTCCTCGCATCTTCACCAGCATTGGAGAGGACTACGATGAGTGTGTGCTGCC
GTTCATTACCACGGAGATCCTCAAGTCACTGGTGGCTCGCTTTGATGCTGGAGAACTAATCACCCAGAGG
GAGCTGGTCTCCAGCCAGGTGAGCAACAACCTTATGGAGTGCCCAACTTTCTTGTACAAAGTTGGCATTA
TAAGAAAGCATTGCTTATCAATTTGTTGCAACGAACAGGTCACTATCAGTCAAAATAAAATCATTATTTG
CCATCCAGCTGATATCCCCTATAGTGAGTCGTATTACATGGTCATAGCTGTTTCCTGGCAGCTCTGGCCC
GTGTCTCAAAATCTCTGATGTTACATTGCACAAGATAAAAATATATCATCATGCCTCCTCTAGACCAGCC
AGGACAGAAATGCCTCGACTTCGCTGCTACCCAAGGTTGCCGGGTGACGCACACCGTGGAAACGGATGAA
GGCACGAACCCAGTGGACATAAGCCTGTTCGGTTCGTAAGCTGTAATGCAAGTAGCGTATGCGCTCACGC
AACTGGTCCAGAACCTTGACCGAACGCAGCGGTGGTAACGGCGCAGTGGCGGTTTTCATGGCTTGTTATG
ACTGTTTTTTTGGGGTACAGTCTATGCCTCGGGCATCCAAGCAGCAAGCGCGTTACGCCGTGGGTCGATG
TTTGATGTTATGGAGCAGCAACGATGTTACGCAGCAGGGCAGTCGCCCTAAAACAAAGTTAAACATTATG
AGGGAAGCGGTGATCGCCGAAGTATCGACTCAACTATCAGAGGTAGTTGGCGTCATCGAGCGCCATCTCG
AACCGACGTTGCTGGCCGTACATTTGTACGGCTCCGCAGTGGATGGCGGCCTGAAGCCACACAGTGATAT
TGATTTGCTGGTTACGGTGACCGTAAGGCTTGATGAAACAACGCGGCGAGCTTTGATCAACGACCTTTTG
GAAACTTCGGCTTCCCCTGGAGAGAGCGAGATTCTCCGCGCTGTAGAAGTCACCATTGTTGTGCACGACG
ACATCATTCCGTGGCGTTATCCAGCTAAGCGCGAACTGCAATTTGGAGAATGGCAGCGCAATGACATTCT
TGCAGGTATCTTCGAGCCAGCCACGATCGACATTGATCTGGCTATCTTGCTGACAAAAGCAAGAGAACAT
AGCGTTGCCTTGGTAGGTCCAGCGGCGGAGGAACTCTTTGATCCGGTTCCTGAACAGGATCTATTTGAGG
CGCTAAATGAAACCTTAACGCTATGGAACTCGCCGCCCGACTGGGCTGGCGATGAGCGAAATGTAGTGCT
TACGTTGTCCCGCATTTGGTACAGCGCAGTAACCGGCAAAATCGCGCCGAAGGATGTCGCTGCCGACTGG
GCAATGGAGCGCCTGCCGGCCCAGTATCAGCCCGTCATACTTGAAGCTAGACAGGCTTATCTTGGACAAG
AAGAAGATCGCTTGGCCTCGCGCGCAGATCAGTTGGAAGAATTTGTCCACTACGTGAAAGGCGAGATCAC
CAAGGTAGTCGGCAAATAACCCTCGAGCCACCCATGACCAAAATCCCTTAACGTGAGTTACGCGTCGTTC
CACTGAGCGTCAGACCCCGTAGAAAAGATCAAAGGATCTTCTTGAGATCCTTTTTTTCTGCGCGTAATCT
GCTGCTTGCAAACAAAAAAACCACCGCTACCAGCGGTGGTTTGTTTGCCGGATCAAGAGCTACCAACTCT
TTTTCCGAAGGTAACTGGCTTCAGCAGAGCGCAGATACCAAATACTGTTCTTCTAGTGTAGCCGTAGTTA
GGCCACCACTTCAAGAACTCTGTAGCACCGCCTACATACCTCGCTCTGCTAATCCTGTTACCAGTGGCTG
CTGCCAGTGGCGATAAGTCGTGTCTTACCGGGTTGGACTCAAGACGATAGTTACCGGATAAGGCGCAGCG
GTCGGGCTGAACGGGGGGTTCGTGCACACAGCCCAGCTTGGAGCGAACGACCTACACCGAACTGAGATAC
CTACAGCGTGAGCTATGAGAAAGCGCCACGCTTCCCGAAGGGAGAAAGGCGGACAGGTATCCGGTAAGCG
GCAGGGTCGGAACAGGAGAGCGCACGAGGGAGCTTCCAGGGGGAAACGCCTGGTATCTTTATAGTCCTGT
CGGGTTTCGCCACCTCTGACTTGAGCGTCGATTTTTGTGATGCTCGTCAGGGGGGCGGAGCCTATGGAAA
AACGCCAGCAACGCGGCCTTTTTACGGTTCCTGGCCTTTTGCTGGCCTTTTGCTCACATGTTCTTTCCTG
CGTTATCCCCTGATTCTGTGGATAACCGTATTACCGCCTTTGAGTGAGCTGATACCGCTCGCCGCAGCCG
AACGACCGAGCGCAGCGAGTCAGTGAGCGAGGAAGCGGAAGAGCGCCCAATACGCAAACCGCCTCTCCCC
GCGCGTTGGCCGATTCATTAATGCAGCTGGCACGACAGGTTTCCCGACTGGAAAGCGGGCAGTGAGCGCA
ACGCAATTAATACGCGTACCGCTAGCCAGGAAGAGTTTGTAGAAACGCAAAAAGGCCATCCGTCAGGATG
GCCTTCTGCTTAGTTTGATGCCTGGCAGTTTATGGCGGGCGTCCTGCCCGCCACCCTCCGGGCCGTTGCT
TCACAACGTTCAAATCCGCTCCCGGCGGATTTGTCCTACTCAGGAGAGCGTTCACCGACAAACAACAGAT
AAAACGAAAGGCCCAGTCTTCCGACTGAGCCTTTCGTTTTATTTGATGCCTGGCAGTTCCCTACTCTCGC
GTTAACGCTAGCATGGATGTTTTCCCAGTCACGACGTT
Features (pLannotate 1.2.2; 12 found; start..end, strand, type, name):
     34..129     +  protein_bind   attL3: mutant version of attL; recombination site for the Gateway® LR reaction LR Clonase™
    132..599     +  CDS            PHB (fragment): PHB_HUMAN - Also known as PHB1 From Homo sapiens (Human).
    602..700     -  protein_bind   attL2: mutant version of attL; recombination site for the Gateway® LR reaction LR Clonase™
    718..736     -  promoter       T7 promoter: promoter for bacteriophage T7 RNA polymerase
    926..949     +  promoter       Pc promoter (fragment): intI1 (promoter lies within the coding sequence); class 1 integron promoter
   1125..1181    +  CDS            GmR (fragment): gentamycin acetyltransferase; aacC1; confers resistance to gentamycin
   1188..1979    +  CDS            SmR: aminoglycoside adenylyltransferase (Murphy, 1985); aadA; confers resistance to spectinomycin and streptomycin
   2072..2660    +  rep_origin     ori: high-copy-number ColE1/pMB1/pBR322/pUC origin of replication
   2843..2935    +  CDS            lacI (fragment): lac repressor; lacI; The lac repressor binds to the lac operator to inhibit transcription in E. coli. This inhibition can be relieved by adding lactose or isopropyl-β-D-thiogalactopyranoside (IPTG).
   2990..3017    -  terminator     rrnB T2 terminator: transcription terminator T2 from the E. coli rrnB gene
   3149..3192    +  terminator     rrnB T1 terminator: Escherichia coli rrnB; transcription terminator T1 from the E. coli rrnB gene
   3239..17      -  CDS            lacZα (fragment) (across the origin): LacZα fragment of β-galactosidase; lacZ fragment
