[The description below was written by a language model from this plasmid's Addgene catalogue record and pLannotate feature annotations shown in this document.]
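Description:
pDONR223-ZNF607 is a Gateway entry-type clone built on the Invitrogen pDONR223 donor backbone, carrying a human transcription factor open reading frame as part of the ORFeome subset of the Human TFome Collection. It is a small bacterial plasmid (the sequenced record is about 3.3 kb) that replicates from a high-copy ColE1/pUC-type origin and is selected through the aadA (SmR) gene, which confers spectinomycin and streptomycin resistance. An integron Pc promoter fragment and a short remnant of a gentamicin resistance gene lie upstream of aadA. rrnB T1 and T2 terminators, together with short lacI and lacZα fragments, are backbone remnants that insulate the cloning site.

The insert sits between two attL recombination sites (annotated as attL3 and attL2; the first may simply be a closest-match call for the attL variant present), so an LR Clonase reaction can move the ORF into any compatible Gateway destination vector for expression. There is no eukaryotic promoter in this plasmid; the only promoter near the insert is a T7 promoter on the opposite strand just outside attL2. According to the catalogue, the insert is a 471 bp ZNF607 ORF whose stop codon has lost its final nucleotide, allowing read-through into C-terminal fusions supplied by the destination vector. However, the automated annotation of the sequenced plasmid labels the 468 nt coding region between the att sites as a fragment of human PHB (prohibitin 1), not ZNF607. The record does not resolve this discrepancy, so the identity of the insert should be checked against the sequence before the clone is used for transcription factor overexpression or cell fate engineering screens.
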