Addgene plasmid #88144: pDONR223-ZNF607
Purpose: Donor Vector containing ZNF607 transcription factor, part of the Human TFome Collection
Depositing lab: Marc Vidal. Depositing organization: Dana-Farber Cancer Institute. Publication: A comprehensive library of human transcription factors for cell fate engineering. Ng AHM, Khoshakhlagh P, Rojo Arias JE, Pasquini G, Wang K, Swiersy A, Shipman SL, Appleton E, Kiaee K, Kohman RE, Vernet A, Dysart M, Leeper K, Saylor W, Huang JY, Graveline A, Taipale J, Hill DE, Vidal M, Melero-Martin JM, Busskamp V, Church GM. Nat Biotechnol. 2021 Apr;39(4):510-519. doi: 10.1038/s41587-020-0742-6. Epub 2020 Nov 30. PubMed 33257861.
Backbone
  Vector backbone: pDONR223
  Backbone manufacturer: Invitrogen
  Backbone size w/o insert (bp): 3000
  Vector type: Gateway Donor Vector
Growth in bacteria
  Bacterial resistance: Spectinomycin, 50 μg/mL
  Growth temperature: 37°C
  Growth strain: DH5alpha
  Copy number: High Copy
Gene/Insert
  Gene/Insert name: ZNF607
  Species: H. sapiens (human)
  Insert size (bp): 471
  Mutation: Last nucleotide of stop codon removed to allow for Gateway C-terminal fusions
  Entrez Gene: ZNF607 (a.k.a. FLJ14802, MGC13071)
  Cloning method: Gateway Cloning
  Sequencing primers: 5′ M13F(-21); 3′ M13R
Terms and licenses: Academic/Nonprofit Terms; Industry Terms: Not Available to Industry
Depositor comments: Represents the ORFeome subset of the TFome
How to cite: pDONR223-ZNF607 was a gift from Marc Vidal (Addgene plasmid # 88144 ; http://n2t.net/addgene:88144 ; RRID:Addgene_88144)
