>Addgene plasmid #88144 | pDONR223-ZNF607 | depositor partial sequence | sequence record 171748 | insert
ATGGCTGCCAAAGTGTTTGAGTCCATCGGCAAGTTTGGCCTGGCCTTAGCTGTTGCAGGAGGCATGGTGA
CCTCTGCCTTATGTAATGTGGATGCTGGGCACAGAGCTGCCATCTTTGACCAATTCCGTGGAGTACAGAA
CATTGTGGTAGGGGAAGGGACTCACTTTCTCATCCCATGTGTACAAAAACCAATTATCTTTGACTGCTGT
TCTCAACCACGTAGTGCGCCAGTCATCACTGGTAGCAAAGATTTACAGAATGTCAACATCACACTGTGCA
TCCTCTTCCGGCCCATCACTAGCCAGCTTCCTCGCATCTTCACCAGCATTGGAGAGGACTACGATGAGTG
TGTGCTGCCGTTCATTACCACGGAGATCCTCAAGTCACTGGTGGCTCGCTTTGATGCTGGAGAACTAATC
ACCCAGAGGGAGCTGGTCTCCAGCCAGGTGAGCAACAACCTTATGGAGTGA
